Addgene plasmid #49206: pCDEF3‐mTim1 (no tag)
Purpose: expresses mouse Tim1
Depositing lab: Lawrence Kane. Depositing organization: University of Pittsburgh (University, School of Medicine, and Cancer Institute). Publication: T cell Ig and mucin 1 (TIM-1) is expressed on in vivo-activated T cells and provides a costimulatory signal for T cell activation. de Souza AJ, Oriss TB, O'malley KJ, Ray A, Kane LP. Proc Natl Acad Sci U S A. 2005 Nov 22;102(47):17113-8. Epub 2005 Nov 11. 10.1073/pnas.0508643102 PubMed 16284246.
Backbone
  Vector backbone: pCDEF3
  Backbone size w/o insert (bp): 6094
  Vector type: Mammalian Expression
  Selectable markers: Neomycin (select with G418)
Growth in bacteria
  Bacterial resistance: Ampicillin, 100 μg/mL
  Growth temperature: 37°C
  Growth strain: DH5alpha
  Copy number: Low Copy
Gene/Insert
  Gene/Insert name: Tim1 (alt names: hepatitis A virus cellular receptor 1; Havcr1)
  Species: M. musculus (mouse)
  Entrez Gene: Havcr1 (a.k.a. RP23-31K14.2, AI503787, KIM-1, TIM-1, Tim1, Timd1)
  Promoter: EF1a
  Cloning method: Restriction Enzyme; 5′ cloning site EcoRI (not destroyed); 3′ cloning site EcoRI (not destroyed)
  Sequencing primers: 5′ EF1a-F; 3′ SP6
Terms and licenses: Academic/Nonprofit Terms; Industry Terms: Not Available to Industry
How to cite: pCDEF3‐mTim1 (no tag) was a gift from Lawrence Kane (Addgene plasmid # 49206 ; http://n2t.net/addgene:49206 ; RRID:Addgene_49206)
