[The description below was written by a language model from this plasmid's Addgene catalogue record.]
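Description:
pCDEF3‐mTim1 (no tag) is a mammalian expression plasmid built on the pCDEF3 backbone (about 6.1 kb without insert) that carries the mouse Tim1 coding sequence, also known as Havcr1, hepatitis A virus cellular receptor 1 or KIM-1. Expression is driven by the EF1a promoter, a strong constitutive cellular promoter that tends to remain active in many mammalian cell types, including lymphoid cells where some viral promoters perform less well. As the name indicates, the protein is produced without an epitope or fluorescent tag, so the product corresponds to unmodified TIM-1. The insert was placed into the vector by restriction cloning using EcoRI at both the 5′ and 3′ junctions, with both sites retained; because the same enzyme flanks both ends, the fragment can be released with a single digest, and the cloning itself was not directional. The listed sequencing primers, an EF1a forward primer and SP6, indicate that an SP6 primer site lies downstream of the insert.

The plasmid is propagated in E. coli under ampicillin selection and is recorded as low copy. For mammalian work it carries a neomycin resistance marker, allowing G418 selection of stably transfected cells in addition to transient expression. The record does not provide a feature table, so the replication origin, polyadenylation signal and other backbone details are not stated. The stated purpose is simply expression of mouse Tim1, and the associated study concerns TIM-1 expression on activated T cells and its costimulatory role in T cell activation, making the construct suited to ectopic expression experiments probing TIM-1 function and signalling.
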