>Addgene plasmid #49206 | pCDEF3‐mTim1 (no tag) | addgene partial sequence | sequence record 76059 | EF1a-F 5'-TCAAGCCTCAGACAGTGGTTC-3'
GTCGTGAGGATTAGCTTGGTACCGAGCTCGGATCCACTAGTAACGGCCGCCAGTGTGCTGGAATTCGCCC
TTGTCATCGATGCCACCATGAATCAGATTCAAGTCTTCATTTCAGGCCTCATACTGCTTCTCCCAGGCGC
TGTGGATTCTTATGTGGAAGTAAAGGGGGTGGTGGGTCACCCTGTCACACTTCCATGTACTTACTCAACA
TATCGTGGAATCACAACGACATGTTGGGGCCGAGGGCAATGCCCATCTTCTGCTTGTCAAAATACACTTA
TTTGGACCAATGGACATCGTGTCACCTATCAGAAGAGCAGTCGGTACAACTTAAAGGGGCATATTTCAGA
AGGAGATGTGTCCTTGACGATAGAGAACTCTGTTGAGAGTGACAGTGGTCTGTATTGTTGTCGAGTGGAG
ATTCCTGGATGGTTTAATGATCAGAAAGTGACCTTTTCATTGCAAGTTAAACCAGAGATTCCCACACGTC
CTCCAAGAAGACCCACAACTACAAGGCCCACAGCTACAGGAAGACCCACGGCTATTTCAACAAGATCCAC
ACATGTACCAACATCAACCAGAGTCTCTACCTCCACTCCTCCAACATCTACACACACATGGACTCACAAA
CCAGACTGGAATGGCACTGTGACATCCTCAGGAGATACCTGGAGTAATCACACTGAAGCAATCCCTCCAG
GGAAGCCGCAGAAAAACCCTACTAAGGGCTTCTATGTTGGCATCTGCATCGCAGCCCTGCTGCTACTGCT
CCTTGTGAGCACCGTGGCTATCACCAGGTACATACTTATGAAAAGGAAGTCAGCATCTCTAAGCGTGGTT
GCCTTCCGTGTCTCTAAGATTGAAGCTTTGCAGAACGCAGCGGTTGTGCATTCCCGAGCTGAAGACAACA
TCTACATTGTTGAAGATAGACCTTGAGAATTCTGCAGATATCCATCAC
